>Addgene plasmid #25215 | GABARAPL1 | depositor partial sequence | sequence record 11689 | Author sequence
TTCCAGTACAAGGAGGACCATCCCTTTGAGTATCGGAAAAAGGAAGGAGAAAAGATCCGGAAGAAATATC
CGGACAGGGTCCCCGTGATTGTAGAGAAGGCTCCAAAAGCCAGGGTGCCTGATCTGGACAAGAGGAAGTA
CCTAGTGCCCTCTGACCTTACTGTTGGCCAGTTCTACTTCTTAATCCGGAAGAGAATCCACCTGAGACCT
GAGGACGCCTTATTCTTCTTTGTCAACAACACCATCCCTCCCACCAGTGCTACCATGGGCCAACTGTATG
AGGACAATCATGAGGAAGACTATTTTCTGTATGTGGCCTACAGTGAT
