>Addgene plasmid #25215 | GABARAPL1 | addgene partial sequence | sequence record 31295 | 25215 with T7
TTCCTCTGAATATTTTGTTTACTTTAAGAAGGAGATATACCATGCATCATCATCATCATCACAGCAGCGG
CAGAGAAAACTTGTATTTCCAGGGCTTCCAGTACAAGGAGGACCATCCCTTTGAGTATCGGAAAAAGGAA
GGAGAAAAGATCCGGAAGAAATATCCGGACAGGGTCCCCGTGATTGTAGAGAAGGCTCCAAAAGCCAGGG
TGCCTGATCTGGACAAGAGGAAGTACCTAGTGCCCTCTGACCTTACTGTTGGCCAGTTCTACTTCTTAAT
CCGGAAGAGAATCCACCTGAGACCTGAGGACGCCTTATTCTTCTTTGTCAACAACACCATCCCTCCCACC
AGTGCTACCATGGGCCAACTGTATGAGGACAATCATGAGGAAGACTATTTTCTGTATGTGGCCTACAGTG
ATTGATGACGAAGCTTGCGGCCGCACTCGAGCACCACCACCACCACCACTGAGATCCGGCTGCTAACAAA
GCCCGAAAGGAAGCTGAGTTGGCTGCTGCCACCGCTGAGCAATAACTAGCATAACCCCTTGGGGCCTCTA
AACGGGTCTTGAGGGGTTTTTTGCTGAAAGGAGGAACTATATCCGGATTGGCGAATGGG
[124 nt withheld, positions 620-743]
C
[74 nt withheld, positions 745-818]
