[The description below was written by a language model from this plasmid's Addgene catalogue record.]
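Description:
GABARAPL1 is a bacterial expression plasmid built on the pET28-MHL backbone from the Structural Genomics Consortium, a vector of 7325 bp before insertion. It carries kanamycin resistance for selection, is recorded as low copy, and is maintained in a standard cloning strain (DH5alpha). The record does not include a feature table, so the origin of replication and the exact regulatory elements are not listed. The use of T7 and T7-terminator sequencing primers is consistent with the T7 promoter/terminator expression cassette typical of pET-series vectors, which require a host supplying T7 RNA polymerase for protein production.

The insert is a 327 bp fragment of human GABARAPL1 (GABA(A) receptor-associated protein like 1, also known as GEC1 or ATG8L), a member of the ATG8 family of small ubiquitin-like proteins. It was introduced by restriction enzyme cloning and is fused to an N-terminal His tag, which allows purification of the recombinant protein by immobilised metal affinity chromatography. The insert name, ubh57.003.111, may indicate construct boundaries at residues 3 to 111, which would match the insert length, and the record explicitly cautions that the insert may not be the full open reading frame. This is typical of constructs trimmed to improve crystallisation behaviour.

The stated purpose is bacterial expression for structure determination, and the depositor links the construct to a deposited Protein Data Bank structure of this protein. It is therefore suited to producing purified GABARAPL1 domain protein for crystallography and, more generally, for biochemical or binding studies that can tolerate a possibly truncated protein.
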