Addgene plasmid #25215: GABARAPL1
Purpose: Bacterial expression for structure determination; may not be full ORF
Depositing lab: Cheryl Arrowsmith. Depositing organization: University of Toronto.
Backbone
  Vector backbone: pET28-MHL
  Backbone manufacturer: SGC
  Backbone size w/o insert (bp): 7325
  Vector type: Bacterial Expression
Growth in bacteria
  Bacterial resistance: Kanamycin, 50 μg/mL
  Growth temperature: 37°C
  Growth strain: DH5alpha
  Copy number: Low Copy
Gene/Insert
  Gene/Insert name: ubh57.003.111 (alt names: PDB: 2R2Q; GABA(A) receptor-associated protein like 1; GABARAPL1)
  Species: H. sapiens (human)
  Insert size (bp): 327
  Entrez Gene: GABARAPL1 (a.k.a. APG8-LIKE, APG8L, ATG8, ATG8B, ATG8L, GEC1)
  Tag / fusion protein: His (N terminal on insert)
  Cloning method: Restriction Enzyme
  Sequencing primers: 5′ T7; 3′ T7-term
Terms and licenses: Academic/Nonprofit Terms; Industry Terms: Not Available to Industry
Depositor comments: PDB: 2R2Q. http://www.thesgc.org/structures/2R2Q/
How to cite: GABARAPL1 was a gift from Cheryl Arrowsmith (Addgene plasmid # 25215 ; http://n2t.net/addgene:25215 ; RRID:Addgene_25215)
